Addgene plasmid #179463: pAAV-hSyn-JEDI-2P-Kv-WPRE
Purpose: Soma and AIS-localized genetically encoded voltage indicator (GEVI) JEDI-2P in AAV production vector for neuron -specific expression using the promoter hSyn
Depositing lab: Francois St-Pierre. Depositing organization: Baylor College of Medicine. Publication: Sustained deep-tissue voltage recording using a fast indicator evolved for two-photon microscopy. Liu Z, Lu X, Villette V, Gou Y, Colbert KL, Lai S, Guan S, Land MA, Lee J, Assefa T, Zollinger DR, Korympidou MM, Vlasits AL, Pang MM, Su S, Cai C, Froudarakis E, Zhou N, Patel SS, Smith CL, Ayon A, Bizouard P, Bradley J, Franke K, Clandinin TR, Giovannucci A, Tolias AS, Reimer J, Dieudonne S, St-Pierre F. Cell. 2022 Aug 16. pii: S0092-8674(22)00916-3. doi: 10.1016/j.cell.2022.07.013. PubMed 35985322.
Backbone
  Vector backbone: pAAV-hSyn
  Backbone size w/o insert (bp): 4506
  Total vector size (bp): 6021
  Vector type: Mammalian Expression, AAV
Growth in bacteria
  Bacterial resistance: Ampicillin, 100 μg/mL
  Growth temperature: 37°C
  Growth strain: NEB Stable
  Copy number: Unknown
Gene/Insert
  Gene/Insert name: JEDI-2P-Kv (alt name: JEDI2P)
  Species: Synthetic
  Insert size (bp): 1515
  Promoter: hSyn
  Cloning method: Restriction Enzyme; 5′ cloning site KpnI (not destroyed); 3′ cloning site HindIII (not destroyed)
  Sequencing primers: 5′ CGCGAGATAGGGGGGCA; 3′ caaaggcattaaagcagcgtatc
Terms and licenses: Academic/Nonprofit Terms; Industry Terms: Not Available to Industry
How to cite: pAAV-hSyn-JEDI-2P-Kv-WPRE was a gift from Francois St-Pierre (Addgene plasmid # 179463 ; http://n2t.net/addgene:179463 ; RRID:Addgene_179463) For viral preps, please replace (Addgene plasmid # 179463) in the above sentence with: (Addgene viral prep # 179463-AAV9)
