[The description below was written by a language model from this plasmid's Addgene catalogue record and pLannotate feature annotations shown in this document.]
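Description:
pAAV-hSyn-JEDI-2P-Kv-WPRE is an AAV transfer plasmid for mammalian expression, built on a pAAV-hSyn backbone and designed to package a neuron-specific voltage-indicator cassette into recombinant adeno-associated virus. In bacteria it is maintained through a high-copy ColE1/pUC-type origin and selected with ampicillin via the β-lactamase gene. An f1 phage origin and small remnants of pBR322 bom and rop sequences are also annotated in the backbone. The catalogue lists a total size of 6,021 bp, while the sequenced record is 6,060 nt. The expression cassette lies between AAV2 inverted terminal repeats, which are the cis elements needed for genome replication and encapsidation. The downstream ITR is annotated in full, whereas the upstream one is detected only as two short fragments. This may reflect how hard it is to sequence or annotate these structured repeats.

The payload is a 1,515 bp synthetic insert, JEDI-2P-Kv, cloned between KpnI and HindIII sites and driven by the human synapsin I promoter, which restricts expression to neurons. JEDI-2P is a genetically encoded voltage indicator. The feature table recognises only a GFP-type fluorescent protein coding segment within it, leaving the surrounding indicator sequence unannotated. A fragment of the rat Kv2.1 (Kcnb1) potassium channel follows, and according to the record's stated purpose it confines the sensor to the soma and axon initial segment. Downstream, a WPRE enhances transcript stability and expression, and the human growth hormone polyadenylation signal terminates the message. The construct is used to produce AAV for optical recording of membrane voltage in neurons, and the associated publication describes an indicator evolved for two-photon microscopy in deep tissue.
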