Features (pLannotate 1.2.2; 15 found; start..end, strand, type, name):
    112..700     +  rep_origin     ori: high-copy-number ColE1/pMB1/pBR322/pUC origin of replication
    773..800     +  repeat_region  AAV2 ITR (fragment): inverted terminal repeat of adeno-associated virus serotype 2 inverted
    829..856     +  repeat_region  AAV2 ITR (fragment): inverted terminal repeat of adeno-associated virus serotype 2 inverted
    936..1383    +  promoter       hSyn promoter: human synapsin I promoter; confers neuron-specific expression (Kügler et al., 2003)
   1874..2593    +  CDS            cEGFP: cEGFP is a basic (constitutively fluorescent) green fluorescent protein published in 2008, derived from Aequorea victoria.
   2735..2929    +  CDS            Kcnb1 (fragment): KCNB1_RAT - Experimental evidence at protein level: Swiss-Prot protein existence level 1. Voltage-gated potassium channel that mediates transmembrane potassium transport in excitable membranes, primarily in the brain, but also in the pancreas and cardiovascular system. Contributes to the regulation of the action potential (AP) repolarization, duration and frequency of repetitive AP firing in neurons, muscle cells and endocrine cells and plays a role in homeostatic attenuation of electrical excitability throughout the brain (PubMed:10024359, PubMed:10618149, PubMed:12451110, PubMed:17379638, Pu
   2948..3536    +  misc_feature   WPRE: woodchuck hepatitis virus posttranscriptional regulatory element
   3568..4044    +  polyA_signal   hGH poly(A) signal: human growth hormone polyadenylation signal
   4084..4224    +  repeat_region  AAV2 ITR: inverted terminal repeat of adeno-associated virus serotype 2 inverted
   4229..4280    -  misc_feature   bom (fragment): basis of mobility region from pBR322
   4299..4754    +  rep_origin     f1 ori (sequence partly withheld): f1 bacteriophage origin of replication; arrow indicates direction of (+) strand synthesis
   4755..4804    -  misc_feature   bom (fragment): basis of mobility region from pBR322
   4906..4941    -  CDS            rop (fragment): Rop protein, which maintains plasmids at low copy number; rop
   5036..5140    +  promoter       AmpR promoter: bla
   5141..6001    +  CDS            AmpR: β-lactamase; bla; confers resistance to ampicillin, carbenicillin, and related antibiotics
>Addgene plasmid #179463 | pAAV-hSyn-JEDI-2P-Kv-WPRE | addgene full sequence | sequence record 372863 | Addgene NGS Result
TAAAAGGATCTAGGTGAAGATCCTTTTTGATAATCTCATGACCAAAATCCCTTAACGTGAGTTTTCGTTC
CACTGAGCGTCAGACCCCGTAGAAAAGATCAAAGGATCTTCTTGAGATCCTTTTTTTCTGCGCGTAATCT
GCTGCTTGCAAACAAAAAAACCACCGCTACCAGCGGTGGTTTGTTTGCCGGATCAAGAGCTACCAACTCT
TTTTCCGAAGGTAACTGGCTTCAGCAGAGCGCAGATACCAAATACTGTTCTTCTAGTGTAGCCGTAGTTA
GGCCACCACTTCAAGAACTCTGTAGCACCGCCTACATACCTCGCTCTGCTAATCCTGTTACCAGTGGCTG
CTGCCAGTGGCGATAAGTCGTGTCTTACCGGGTTGGACTCAAGACGATAGTTACCGGATAAGGCGCAGCG
GTCGGGCTGAACGGGGGGTTCGTGCACACAGCCCAGCTTGGAGCGAACGACCTACACCGAACTGAGATAC
CTACAGCGTGAGCTATGAGAAAGCGCCACGCTTCCCGAAGGGAGAAAGGCGGACAGGTATCCGGTAAGCG
GCAGGGTCGGAACAGGAGAGCGCACGAGGGAGCTTCCAGGGGGAAACGCCTGGTATCTTTATAGTCCTGT
CGGGTTTCGCCACCTCTGACTTGAGCGTCGATTTTTGTGATGCTCGTCAGGGGGGCGGAGCCTATGGAAA
AACGCCAGCAACGCGGCCTTTTTACGGTTCCTGGCCTTTTGCTGGCCTTTTGCTCACATGTCCTGCAGGC
AGCTGCGCGCTCGCTCGCTCACTGAGGCCGCCCGGGCGTCGGGCGACCTTTGGTCGCCCGGCCTCAGTGA
GCGAGCGAGCGCGCAGAGAGGGAGTGGCCAACTCCATCACTAGGGGTTCCTGCGGCCGCACGCGTGTGTC
TAGACTGCAGAGGGCCCTGCGTATGAGTGCAAGTGGGTTTTAGGACCAGGATGAGGCGGGGTGGGGGTGC
CTACCTGACGACCGACCCCGACCCACTGGACAAGCACCCAACCCCCATTCCCCAAATTGCGCATCCCCTA
TCAGAGAGGGGGAGGGGAAACAGGATGCGGCGAGGCGCGTGCGCACTGCCAGCTTCAGCACCGCGGACAG
TGCCTTCGCCCCCGCCTGGCGGCGCGCGCCACCGCCGCCTCAGCACTGAAGGCGCGCTGACGTCACTCGC
CGGTCCCCCGCAAACTCCCCTTCCCGGCCACCTTGGTCGCGTCCGCGCCGCCGCCGGCCCAGCCGGACCG
CACCACGCGAGGCGCGAGATAGGGGGGCACGGGCGCGACCATCTGCGCTGCGGCGCCGGCGACTCAGCGC
TGCCTCAGTCTGCGGTGGGCAGCGGAGGAGTCGTGTCGTGCCTGAGAGCGCAGTCGAGAAGGTACCGGAT
CTTCTAGAGTCGACGCCACCATGGAGACGACTGTGAGGTATGAACAGGGGTCAGAGCTCACTAAAACTTC
GAGCTCTCCAACAGCAGATGAGCCCACGATAAAGATTGATGATGGTCGTGATGAGGGTAATGAACAAGAC
AGCTGTTCCAATACCATTAGGAGAAAAATTTCCCCGTTTGTGATGTCATTTGGATTCAGAGTATTTGGAG
TTGTGCTTATCATTGTAGACATCATAGTGGTGATTGTGGATCTGGCCATCAGTGAGAAGAAAAGAGGCAT
TAGAGAGATTCTTGAAGGTGTTTCCCTGGCTATAGCACTCTTCTTCCTTGTTGATGTTCTCATGAGAGTG
TTTGTTGAAGGCTTCAAGAACTATTTCCGGTCCAAACTGGTTACTTTGGATGCAGTCATAGTAGTGGGCA
CTCTGCTAATTAATATGACCTACTCCTTCTCTGACCTTGCTGCCTTTAACAGCGAGAACGTGTATATTAC
CGCGGATAAACAGAAAAACGGCATTAAAGCGAACTTTACCGTGCGCCATAACGTGGAAGATGGCAGCGTG
CAGCTGGCGGATCATTATCAGCAGAACACCCCGATTGGCGATGGCCCGGTGCTGCTGCCGGATAACCATT
ATCTGAGCCACCAGACCGTGCTGAGCAAAGATCCGAACGAAAAACGCGATCACATGGTGCTGCTGGAATT
TGTGACCGCAGCGGGCATTACACACGGCATGGATGAACTGTATGGCGGCACCGGCGGCAGCGCGAGCCAG
GGCGAAGAACTGTTTACCGGCGTGGTGCCGATTCTGGTGGAACTGGATGGCGATGTGAACGGCCATAAAT
TTAGCGTGCGCGGCGAAGGCGAAGGCGATGCGACCATTGGCAAACTGACCCTGAAATTTATTTGCACCAC
CGGCAAACTACCGGTGCCGTGGCCGACCCTGGTGACCACCTTAACCTATGGCGTGCAGTGCTTTAGCCGC
TATCCGGATCATATGAAACGCCATGATTTTTTTAAAAGCGCGATGCCGGAAGGCTATGTGCAGGAACGCA
CCATTAGCTTTAAAGATGATGGCAAATATAAAACCCGCGCGGTGGTGAAATTTGAAGGCGATACCCTGGT
GAACCGCATTGAACTGAAAGGCACCGATTTTAAAGAAGATGGCAACATTCTGGGGCATAAACTGGAATAT
GATACAGATCAGATGCCGCACATGGTTACTCTTCTTCGAGTTCTGAAAATTGTTATCTTAATAAGAATAT
TTCGCCTGGCTTCACAGAAGAAACAACTTGAAGTGGTAACCGGTTCTTCAGGTTCATCTGGATCTTCCAC
GCGTCAGTCCCAGCCCATCCTCAACACCAAGGAGATGGCCCCGCAGAGCAAGCCTCCAGAGGAGCTGGAG
ATGAGCAGCATGCCCAGCCCCGTGGCCCCTCTGCCCGCACGCACGGAGGGCGTCATCGACATGCGGAGCA
TGTCCAGCATTGACAGCTTCATCAGCTGTGCCACGGACTTCCCTGAAGCCACCAGATTCTGATAAAAGCT
TATCGATAATCAACCTCTGGATTACAAAATTTGTGAAAGATTGACTGGTATTCTTAACTATGTTGCTCCT
TTTACGCTATGTGGATACGCTGCTTTAATGCCTTTGTATCATGCTATTGCTTCCCGTATGGCTTTCATTT
TCTCCTCCTTGTATAAATCCTGGTTGCTGTCTCTTTATGAGGAGTTGTGGCCCGTTGTCAGGCAACGTGG
CGTGGTGTGCACTGTGTTTGCTGACGCAACCCCCACTGGTTGGGGCATTGCCACCACCTGTCAGCTCCTT
TCCGGGACTTTCGCTTTCCCCCTCCCTATTGCCACGGCGGAACTCATCGCCGCCTGCCTTGCCCGCTGCT
GGACAGGGGCTCGGCTGTTGGGCACTGACAATTCCGTGGTGTTGTCGGGGAAATCATCGTCCTTTCCTTG
GCTGCTCGCCTATGTTGCCACCTGGATTCTGCGCGGGACGTCCTTCTGCTACGTCCCTTCGGCCCTCAAT
CCAGCGGACCTTCCTTCCCGCGGCCTGCTGCCGGCTCTGCGGCCTCTTCCGCGTCTTCGCCTTCGCCCTC
AGACGAGTCGGATCTCCCTTTGGGCCGCCTCCCCGCATCGATACCGAGCGCTGCTCGAGAGATCTACGGG
TGGCATCCCTGTGACCCCTCCCCAGTGCCTCTCCTGGCCCTGGAAGTTGCCACTCCAGTGCCCACCAGCC
TTGTCCTAATAAAATTAAGTTGCATCATTTTGTCTGACTAGGTGTCCTTCTATAATATTATGGGGTGGAG
GGGGGTGGTATGGAGCAAGGGGCAAGTTGGGAAGACAACCTGTAGGGCCTGCGGGGTCTATTGGGAACCA
AGCTGGAGTGCAGTGGCACAATCTTGGCTCACTGCAATCTCCGCCTCCTGGGTTCAAGCGATTCTCCTGC
CTCAGCCTCCCGAGTTGTTGGGATTCCAGGCATGCATGACCAGGCTCAGCTAATTTTTGTTTTTTTGGTA
GAGACGGGGTTTCACCATATTGGCCAGGCTGGTCTCCAACTCCTAATCTCAGGTGATCTACCCACCTTGG
CCTCCCAAATTGCTGGGATTACAGGCGTGAACCACTGCTCCCTTCCCTGTCCTTCTGATTTTGTAGGTAA
CCACGTGCGGACCGAGCGGCCGCAGGAACCCCTAGTGATGGAGTTGGCCACTCCCTCTCTGCGCGCTCGC
TCGCTCACTGAGGCCGGGCGACCAAAGGTCGCCCGACGCCCGGGCTTTGCCCGGGCGGCCTCAGTGAGCG
AGCGAGCGCGCAGCTGCCTGCAGGGGCGCCTGATGCGGTATTTTCTCCTTACGCATCTGTGCGGTATTTC
ACACCGCATA
[95 nt withheld, positions 4281-4375]
T
[46 nt withheld, positions 4377-4422]
C
[141 nt withheld, positions 4424-4564]
CCTTTGACGTTGGAGTCCACGTTCTTT
[37 nt withheld, positions 4592-4628]
ACTCTATCTCGGGCTATTCTTTTGATTTATAAGGGATTTTGCCGATTTCGGTCTATTGGTTAAAAAATGA
GCTGATTTAACAAAAATTTAACGCGAATTTTAACAAAATATTAACGTTTACAATTTTATGGTGCACTCTC
AGTACAATCTGCTCTGATGCCGCATAGTTAAGCCAGCCCCGACACCCGCCAACACCCGCTGACGCGCCCT
GACGGGCTTGTCTGCTCCCGGCATCCGCTTACAGACAAGCTGTGACCGTCTCCGGGAGCTGCATGTGTCA
GAGGTTTTCACCGTCATCACCGAAACGCGCGAGACGAAAGGGCCTCGTGATACGCCTATTTTTATAGGTT
AATGTCATGATAATAATGGTTTCTTAGACGTCAGGTGGCACTTTTCGGGGAAATGTGCGCGGAACCCCTA
TTTGTTTATTTTTCTAAATACATTCAAATATGTATCCGCTCATGAGACAATAACCCTGATAAATGCTTCA
ATAATATTGAAAAAGGAAGAGTATGAGTATTCAACATTTCCGTGTCGCCCTTATTCCCTTTTTTGCGGCA
TTTTGCCTTCCTGTTTTTGCTCACCCAGAAACGCTGGTGAAAGTAAAAGATGCTGAAGATCAGTTGGGTG
CACGAGTGGGTTACATCGAACTGGATCTCAACAGCGGTAAGATCCTTGAGAGTTTTCGCCCCGAAGAACG
TTTTCCAATGATGAGCACTTTTAAAGTTCTGCTATGTGGCGCGGTATTATCCCGTATTGACGCCGGGCAA
GAGCAACTCGGTCGCCGCATACACTATTCTCAGAATGACTTGGTTGAGTACTCACCAGTCACAGAAAAGC
ATCTTACGGATGGCATGACAGTAAGAGAATTATGCAGTGCTGCCATAACCATGAGTGATAACACTGCGGC
CAACTTACTTCTGACAACGATCGGAGGACCGAAGGAGCTAACCGCTTTTTTGCACAACATGGGGGATCAT
GTAACTCGCCTTGATCGTTGGGAACCGGAGCTGAATGAAGCCATACCAAACGACGAGCGTGACACCACGA
TGCCTGTAGCAATGGCAACAACGTTGCGCAAACTATTAACTGGCGAACTACTTACTCTAGCTTCCCGGCA
ACAATTAATAGACTGGATGGAGGCGGATAAAGTTGCAGGACCACTTCTGCGCTCGGCCCTTCCGGCTGGC
TGGTTTATTGCTGATAAATCTGGAGCCGGTGAGCGTGGGTCTCGCGGTATCATTGCAGCACTGGGGCCAG
ATGGTAAGCCCTCCCGTATCGTAGTTATCTACACGACGGGGAGTCAGGCAACTATGGATGAACGAAATAG
ACAGATCGCTGAGATAGGTGCCTCACTGATTAAGCATTGGTAACTGTCAGACCAAGTTTACTCATATATA
CTTTAGATTGATTTAAAACTTCATTTTTAATT
